Addgene plasmid #134907: GFP-Myo 9b
Purpose: Expression of rat Myo 9b (Myr 5) in mammalian cells.
Depositing lab: Martin Bähler. Depositing organization: Universität Münster. Publication: A novel type of myosin implicated in signalling by rho family GTPases. Reinhard J, Scheel AA, Diekmann D, Hall A, Ruppert C, Bahler M. EMBO J. 1995 Feb 15;14(4):697-704. PubMed 7882973.
Backbone
  Vector backbone: pEGFP-C1
  Backbone manufacturer: Clontech
  Backbone size w/o insert (bp): 4686
  Total vector size (bp): 11535
  Vector type: Mammalian Expression
  Selectable markers: Neomycin (select with G418)
Growth in bacteria
  Bacterial resistance: Kanamycin, 50 μg/mL
  Growth temperature: 37°C
  Growth strain: DH5alpha
  Copy number: High Copy
Gene/Insert
  Gene/Insert name: Myo 9b (rat) with 3' UTR (alt name: Myr 5)
  Species: R. norvegicus (rat)
  Insert size (bp): 6849
  GenBank ID: X77609
  Entrez Gene: Myo9b
  Promoter: CMV IE
  Tag / fusion protein: EGFP (N terminal on backbone)
  Cloning method: Restriction Enzyme; 5′ cloning site Xho I (not destroyed); 3′ cloning site Sma I (destroyed during cloning)
  Sequencing primers: 5′ EGFP-C CATGGTCCTGCTGGAGTTCGTG; 3′ SV40pA-R GAAATTTGTGATGCTATTGC
Terms and licenses: Academic/Nonprofit Terms; Industry Terms: Not Available to Industry
Depositor comments: See also: Van den Boom et al. Molecular Biology of the Cell Vol. 18, No. 4, 1507-1518, April 2007 The Myosin IXb Motor Activity Targets the Myosin IXb RhoGAP Domain as Cargo to Sites of Actin Polymerization. Published Online:21 Feb 2007https://doi.org/10.1091/mbc.e06-08-0771
How to cite: GFP-Myo 9b was a gift from Martin Bähler (Addgene plasmid # 134907 ; http://n2t.net/addgene:134907 ; RRID:Addgene_134907)
