[The description below was written by a language model from this plasmid's Addgene catalogue record and pLannotate feature annotations shown in this document.]
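Description:
GFP-Myo 9b is a mammalian expression plasmid built on the Clontech pEGFP-C1 backbone that produces rat myosin IXb (Myo9b, also known as Myr 5) fused at its N terminus to EGFP. The insert, about 6.8 kb, comprises the rat Myo9b coding sequence together with its 3' UTR and was placed in the multiple cloning site downstream of EGFP by restriction cloning, using an XhoI site that was retained and a SmaI site that was destroyed. Transcription of the fusion is driven by the human cytomegalovirus immediate early enhancer and promoter and is terminated by the SV40 polyadenylation signal. The annotation splits the myosin reading frame into a long segment matching the rat protein and a short C-terminal segment matched to the mouse orthologue, which probably reflects differences among database entries rather than a chimeric insert. The catalogue gives a total size of 11,535 bp, while the sequenced record is 11,716 nt.

The plasmid is propagated in E. coli at high copy from a ColE1/pUC-type origin and also carries an f1 origin. A single Tn5 aminoglycoside phosphotransferase gene (NeoR/KanR) serves both hosts: a bacterial bla-type promoter provides kanamycin resistance in bacteria, and the adjacent SV40 enhancer/early promoter, paired with the HSV TK polyadenylation signal, provides G418 resistance for selecting stably transfected mammalian cells.

Myo9b is an unconventional, actin-based motor that also carries RhoGAP activity toward RhoA. The EGFP fusion therefore suits live or fixed-cell imaging of the protein's localisation, as in the associated studies of how the motor directs its RhoGAP domain to sites of actin polymerisation, and of Rho signalling more broadly.
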