Features (pLannotate 1.2.2; 15 found; start..end, strand, type, name):
     61..364     +  enhancer       CMV enhancer: human cytomegalovirus immediate early enhancer
    365..568     +  promoter       CMV promoter: human cytomegalovirus (CMV) immediate early promoter
    613..1329    +  CDS            EGFP: EGFP is a basic (constitutively fluorescent) green fluorescent protein published in 1996, derived from Aequorea victoria. It is reported to be a rapidly-maturing weak dimer with moderate acid sensitivity.
   1330..1348    +  misc_feature   MCS (fragment): multiple cloning site
   1351..7287    +  CDS            Myo9b: MYO9B_RAT - Also known as Myr5 From Rattus norvegicus (Rat).
   7284..7595    +  CDS            Myo9b (fragment): MYO9B_MOUSE - Also known as Myr5. Experimental evidence at protein level: Swiss-Prot protein existence level 1. Myosins are actin-based motor molecules with ATPase activity. Unconventional myosins serve in intracellular movements. Binds actin with high affinity both in the absence and presence of ATP and its mechanochemical activity is inhibited by calcium ions. Also acts as a GTPase activator for RHOA. Plays a role in the regulation of cell migration via its role as RHOA GTPase activator. This is regulated by its interaction with the SLIT2 receptor ROBO1; interaction with ROBO1 impairs intera
   8397..8481    +  CDS            large T antigen (fragment): large T antigen from SV40 (simian virus 40)
   8504..8625    +  polyA_signal   SV40 poly(A) signal: SV40 polyadenylation signal
   8659..9087    -  rep_origin     f1 ori (sequence partly withheld): f1 bacteriophage origin of replication; arrow indicates direction of (+) strand synthesis
   9114..9218    +  promoter       AmpR promoter: bla
   9220..9577    +  promoter       SV40 promoter: SV40 enhancer and early promoter
   9612..10406   +  CDS            NeoR/KanR: aminoglycoside phosphotransferase from Tn5; aph(3')-II (or nptII); confers resistance to neomycin, kanamycin, and G418 (Geneticin®)
  10427..10579   +  CDS            ble (fragment): BLE_KLEPN - Experimental evidence at protein level: Swiss-Prot protein existence level 1. Binding protein with a strong affinity to the bleomycin family of antibiotics. Binds to CL990; an antimitotic-antibiotic compound. From Klebsiella pneumoniae.
  10638..10685   +  polyA_signal   HSV TK poly(A) signal: herpes simplex virus thymidine kinase polyadenylation signal (Cole and Stacy, 1985)
  11014..11602   +  rep_origin     ori: high-copy-number ColE1/pMB1/pBR322/pUC origin of replication
>Addgene plasmid #134907 | GFP-Myo 9b | addgene full sequence | sequence record 275707 | Addgene NGS Result
TAGTTATTAATAGTAATCAATTACGGGGTCATTAGTTCATAGCCCATATATGGAGTTCCGCGTTACATAA
CTTACGGTAAATGGCCCGCCTGGCTGACCGCCCAACGACCCCCGCCCATTGACGTCAATAATGACGTATG
TTCCCATAGTAACGCCAATAGGGACTTTCCATTGACGTCAATGGGTGGAGTATTTACGGTAAACTGCCCA
CTTGGCAGTACATCAAGTGTATCATATGCCAAGTACGCCCCCTATTGACGTCAATGACGGTAAATGGCCC
GCCTGGCATTATGCCCAGTACATGACCTTATGGGACTTTCCTACTTGGCAGTACATCTACGTATTAGTCA
TCGCTATTACCATGGTGATGCGGTTTTGGCAGTACATCAATGGGCGTGGATAGCGGTTTGACTCACGGGG
ATTTCCAAGTCTCCACCCCATTGACGTCAATGGGAGTTTGTTTTGGCACCAAAATCAACGGGACTTTCCA
AAATGTCGTAACAACTCCGCCCCATTGACGCAAATGGGCGGTAGGCGTGTACGGTGGGAGGTCTATATAA
GCAGAGCTGGTTTAGTGAACCGTCAGATCCGCTAGCGCTACCGGTCGCCACCATGGTGAGCAAGGGCGAG
GAGCTGTTCACCGGGGTGGTGCCCATCCTGGTCGAGCTGGACGGCGACGTAAACGGCCACAAGTTCAGCG
TGTCCGGCGAGGGCGAGGGCGATGCCACCTACGGCAAGCTGACCCTGAAGTTCATCTGCACCACCGGCAA
GCTGCCCGTGCCCTGGCCCACCCTCGTGACCACCCTGACCTACGGCGTGCAGTGCTTCAGCCGCTACCCC
GACCACATGAAGCAGCACGACTTCTTCAAGTCCGCCATGCCCGAAGGCTACGTCCAGGAGCGCACCATCT
TCTTCAAGGACGACGGCAACTACAAGACCCGCGCCGAGGTGAAGTTCGAGGGCGACACCCTGGTGAACCG
CATCGAGCTGAAGGGCATCGACTTCAAGGAGGACGGCAACATCCTGGGGCACAAGCTGGAGTACAACTAC
AACAGCCACAACGTCTATATCATGGCCGACAAGCAGAAGAACGGCATCAAGGTGAACTTCAAGATCCGCC
ACAACATCGAGGACGGCAGCGTGCAGCTCGCCGACCACTACCAGCAGAACACCCCCATCGGCGACGGCCC
CGTGCTGCTGCCCGACAACCACTACCTGAGCACCCAGTCCGCCCTGAGCAAAGACCCCAACGAGAAGCGC
GATCACATGGTCCTGCTGGAGTTCGTGACCGCCGCCGGGATCACTCTCGGCATGGACGAGCTGTACAAGT
CCGGACTCAGATCTCGAGGGAGTGCTCACGAGGCTGGCAGCTCAGGCCGAAGGCGGCCGGCCACCTTCCA
CCTGCACATCTACCCTCAGCTGCCCAGTGCTGGGAGCCAGACCTCATGCCGTGTAACCGCCACCAAGGAC
AGCACAACAAGCGATGTCATCCGAGACGTGGTGGCCAGTCTACACCTGGACGGCTCGAAGCACTATGTGC
TGGTGGAGGTGAAGGAGTCGGGTGGGGAGGAGTGGGTGCTGGATGCCAGCGACTCGCCTGTGCACCGAGT
GCTGCTGTGGCCTCGGCGAGCGCAGAAGGAGCACCCTCGGGAGGACGGCTACTACTTCCTGCTGCAGGAG
CGCAACGCTGACGGCAGCATTCAGTACCTGCACGTGCAGCTGCTGGCTCAGCCCACAGCCGCATGTCGCC
TGGTGGAGCGAGGGCTGCTGCCAAGGCCTCAAGCGGACTTCGACGACCTGTGCAACCTGCCGGAGCTGAA
CGAGGCCAACCTGCTGCAGAGCCTGAAGCTGCGCTTCGTGCAGCAGAAGATCTACACGTACGCGGGCAGC
ATCCTGGTGGCCATCAACCCCTTCAAGTTCCTGCCCATTTACAACCCCAAGTATGTGAAGATGTACGAGA
ACCAGCAGCTGGGAAAGCTGGAGCCGCACGTGTTCGCTCTGGCCGATGTAGCCTACTACACCATGCTGCG
CAAGCACGTGAACCAGTGCATCGTCATCTCTGGTGAGAGCGGGTCCGGCAAGACGCAAAGCACCAACTTC
CTCATCCACTGCCTCACAGCGCTCAGCCAGAAGGGCTACGCCAGCGGCGTCGAGAGGACCATCCTGGGTG
CAGGGCCTGTGCTGGAGGCTTTTGGGAACGCCAAGACAGCCCACAACAACAACTCCAGCCGCTTCGGGAA
GTTCATCCAAGTCAACTACCTGGAGAGTGGCATCGTGAGGGGAGCTGTTGTGGAAAAATACCTTCTTGAA
AAGTCTCGCCTGGTTTCCCAGGAGAAGGATGAGCGGAACTACCATGTGTTTTATTATCTGCTGCTGGGCG
TCAGTGAGGAAGAGCGTCAGGAATTTCAGCTGAAGCAGCCTCAAGACTATTTCTACCTCAACCAGCATAA
CTTGAATATTGAAGATGGAGAAGACCTCAAACATGACTTTGAAAGGCTTCAGCAGGCCATGGAGATGGTG
GGCTTCCTACCTGCCACGAAGAAGCAGATCTTCTCTGTCCTCTCAGCCATCCTGTATCTTGGCAATGTCA
CCTATAAGAAGAGAGCCACAGGCCGGGATGAAGGCCTGGAGGTCGGGCCCCCGGAGGTATTGGACACACT
ATCCCAGCTCCTGAAGGTAAAGCGGGAGACCCTGGTGGAGGTCCTAACCAAGAGAAAAACAATCACGGTC
AATGACAAACTCATCCTGCCTTACAGCCTCAGTGAGGCTATCACTGCACGAGACTCCATGGCTAAGTCTC
TGTACAGCGCCCTGTTTGACTGGATTGTGCTGAGGATCAACCACGCCCTCCTCAACAAGAAGGACATGGA
AGAGGCTGTTTCTTGCTTGTCCATTGGCGTCCTGGACATATTCGGATTTGAGGACTTTGAACGGAACAGC
TTCGAGCAGTTTTGCATCAACTACGCCAACGAGCAGTTGCAGTACTACTTCACCCAGCACATCTTCAAGC
TGGAGCAGGAGGAGTACCAGGGTGAGGGTATCTCGTGGCACAACATTGACTACACCGACAACGTGGGCTG
TATCCACCTCATCAGCAAGAAGCCCACTGGCCTCTTCTACCTGCTGGACGAGGAAAGCAACTTTCCCCAT
GCCACAAGCCACACTCTGCTGGCCAAATTCAAGCAGCAGCATGAGGACAACAAGTACTTCCTGGGCACAC
CAGTCCTGGAGCCCGCCTTCATCATCCAGCACTTCGCAGGCAGAGTAAAGTACCAGATCAAGGACTTCCG
GGAGAAGAACATGGACTACATGCGGCCTGACATCGTGGCACTGCTAAGGGGCAGTGACAGCTCCTATGTG
CGCCAACTCATCGGCATGGACCCGGTAGCTGTGTTCCGCTGGGCTGTATTACGGGCAGCCATCAGGGCCA
TGGCTGTGCTGCGGGAGGCTGGGCGCCTGCGTGCAGAGAGAGCAGAGAAAGCAGAAGCAGGTGTAAGTAG
TCCTGTCATTCGAAGTCACGTGGAAGAGCTGCCAAGAGGAGCCAACACCCCTTCAGAGAAACTGTACCGC
GATTTGCATAACCAAATCATCAAGAGCCTCAAAGGACTGCCATGGCAGGGCGAGGACCCGCGGAGGCTTC
TCCAGTCCCTCAGTCGGCTCCAGAAGCCCCGCACCTTCTTCCTGAAGAGTAAAGGTATCAAACAAAAGCA
GATCATTCCCAAGAACCTGCTGGACTCTAAGTCCCTGAGGCTCATCATCAGCATGACGCTGCATGACCGA
ACTACCAAGTCACTGCTGCACCTGCACAAGAAGAAGAAGCCGCCCAGCATCAGTGCACAGTTCCAGACAT
CTCTTAACAAGCTGTTGGAGGCGCTGGGCAAGGCTGAGCCCTTCTTCATCCGCTGCATTCGCTCCAATGC
CGAGAAGAAGGAGCTCTGCTTTGATGATGAGCTGGTGCTTCAGCAACTGCGCTACACAGGCATGCTGGAG
ACCGTGCGCATCCGGCGCTCTGGCTACAGCGCCAAGTACACCTTCCAGGACTTCACGGAGCAGTTCCAGG
TGCTGCTGCCCAAGGATGTCCAGCCCTGTAGGGAGGCCATTGCTGCCCTGTTGGAGAAGCTGCAGGTGGA
CAGGCAGAACTACCAGATCGGGAAGACGAAGGTCTTCCTGAAGGAGACAGAGCGGCAGGCCCTGCAGGAG
AGGCTGCATGGTGAGGTCTTACGCAGGATCCTGCTGCTGCAGAGTTGGTTCCGGATGGTGCTGGAACGCA
GGCACTTTGTGCAGATGAAGCATGCTGCCCTGACCATCCAGGCCTGCTGGCGGTCTTATCGTGTGCGCCG
TACACTGGAGAGGACGCGGGCAGCTGTGTATCTTCAGGCTGCCTGGAGAGGCTACCTGCAGAGACAGGCC
TACCACCACCAGAGGCATAGCATCATCCGCCTGCAGAGCCTCTGCCGTGGCCACCTACAGCGCAGGAGCT
TCAGCCAGATGATGTTAGAGAAGCAGAAGGCAGAGCAAGCCAGGGAGACTGCAGGAGCAGAGATGTCAGA
GGGAGAGCCCAGCCCTGTGGCCGCTGGGGAGCAGCCGTCTGAGCACCCTGTGGAGGACCCTGAGAGCCTG
GGTGTGGAGACTGAGACCTGGATGAACAGCAAGTCCCCAAATGGCTTGTCACCTAAGAAGGAGATCCCCA
GCCCGGAGATGGAGACCCCAGCCCAAAAAACAGTGCCAGCTGAAAGTCATGAGAAAGTCCCCAGTAGCCG
GGAGAAGCGAGAGTCACGGCGGCAGCGAGGGTTGGAGCATGTTGAACGACAGAACAAACACATCCAATCC
TGCAGGGAGGAGAATAGCACCCTCCGAGAACCTTCCAGAAAGGCAAGCCTGGAAACAGGGGAGAGCTTCC
CTGAGGACACAAAGGAGCCCAGAGAAGATGGACTTGAGACATGGACTGAGACCGCAGCCCCCTCTTGTCC
AAAGCAGGTGCCGATTGTGGGAGATCCGCCTAGGAGTCCCAGTCCCTTGCAGAGGCCCGCCAGCCTGGAC
CTAGACAGCAGGGTTAGCCCAGTGCTCCCCAGCAGCTCCCTGGAATCCCCCCAGGATGAGGACAAGGGTG
AGAACAGCACCAAGGTTCAGGACAAGCCCGAGAGTCCCAGTGGCTCCACCCAGATCCAACGGTACCAACA
CCCGGACACAGAGCGGCTAGCCACTGCTGTGGAGATATGGCGAGGCAAGAAGCTCGCCAGTGCCATGCTG
AGCCAATCCCTGGACCTGAGTGAGAAGCCCCGGACTGCAGGGGCAGCCCTGACTCCCACAGAGGAGAGGC
GCATCTCCTTCTCCACCAGTGATGTCTCCAAGCTGTCCCCGGTCAAGACTTCAACTGAAGTCGATGGGGA
TCTGAGCGCCAAGAAGCCAGCCGGCCATAAGAAGAAGTCAGAAGACCCATCTGCTGGTCCCGATGCAGGC
CTGCCCACAGGCTCCCAGGGTGACTCTAAATCTGCCTTTAAGCGACTCTTCCTGCACAAAGCCAAGGATA
AGAAGCCCAGCCTGGAGGGTGTGGAGGAGACAGAGGGCAGTGGAGGGCAGGCTGCACAGGAGGCCCCGGC
CAGGAAGACTCTAGATGTACCTTCTAGCCAGCAGCACCGCCACACCACAGGCGAGAAGCCTCTAAAAGGG
AAGAAGAACCGAAATCGTAAGGTCGGACAGATCACAGTGTCCGAGAAGTGGCGAGAGTCGGTGTTCCGTA
AGATCACTAATGCCAACGAGCTCAAGTTTCTGGATGAGTTCCTGCTCAACAAGGTGAATGACCTTCGCTC
ACAGAAGACACCCATCGAGAGCTTGTTCATTGAGGCCACTGAGCGTTTCAGGAGCAATATCAAGACCATG
TATTCTGTGCCTAACGGGAAGATCCATGTAGGCTACAAGGACTTGATGGAGAACTACCAGATCGTTGTCA
GTAACCTGGCTGCCGAGCGTGGGGAGAAGGACACCAACCTGGTCCTCAATGTCTTCCAGTCACTGCTGGA
TGAATTCACTCGCAGCTACAACAAGACTGACTTTGAGCCGGTCAAGGGCAAAGCCCAGAAGAAGAAGAGG
AAGCAGGAGCGTGCTGTCCAGGAACACAATGGACATGTGTTTGCCAGCTACCAAGTGAACATCCCGCAGT
CGTGTGAGCAGTGTCTGTCCTACATCTGGCTCATGGACAAGGCCCTGCTATGCAGTGTGTGCAAGATGAC
CTGCCACAAGAAATGTGTGCACAAGATTCAGAGCTATTGCTCCTACACTGGACGGAGGAAGAGTGAGCTG
GGTGCCGAACCAGGCCACTTCGGCGTGTGTGTAGACAGCCTGACCAGTGACAAGGCCTCCGTGCCCATTG
TGCTGGAGAAGCTTCTGGAACATGTAGAGATGCATGGCCTGTATACCGAGGGTCTTTACCGCAAGTCAGG
CGCTGCCAACCGGACACGGGAATTACGCCAGGCTCTGCAGACAGACCCTGCTACAGTTAAGCTGGAGGAC
TTCCCCATCCACGCCATCACCGGGGTCCTGAAGCAATGGCTGCGGGAGCTGCCTGAGCCACTCATGACTT
TTGCCCAGTATGGAGACTTCCTCAGGGCTGTTGAGCTTCCAGAGAAGCAGGAGCAGCTGGCTGCCATCTA
TGCAGTCCTGGACCACCTGCCTGAAGCCAACCACACCTCCCTGGAGAGGCTCATCTTCCACCTTGTCAAA
GTGGCCCTGCTTGAAGATGTGAACCGCATGTCTCCGGGAGCTCTAGCTATCATCTTCGCGCCCTGCCTGC
TTCGCTGCCCTGACAACTCCGACCCCCTGACCAGCATGAAGGACGTACTAAAGATTACCACGTGTGTGGA
GATGCTCATCAAGGAACAGATGAGGAAATACAAGGTGAAGATGGAGGAGATCAACCACCTGGAGGCAGCT
GAGAGCATTGCGTTCCGCAGGCTCTCCCTGCTGAGGCAGAATGCCCCGTGGCCTCTCAAACTGGGGTTTT
CGTCTCCCTATGAGGGGGTCCGGACCAAAAGCCCCAGGACCCCAGTGGTCCAAGACTTGGAGGAGCTGGG
GGCTCTCCCCGAGGAGGCGGCAGGTGGTGACGAGGACCGGGAAAAGGAGATTCTCATGGAGAGGATTCAG
TCCATCAAAGAAGAGAAGGAGGACATCACATATCGACTGCCGGAGCTGGACCCACGGGGTTCTGACGAGG
AGAACCTTGACTCAGAGACATCAGCCAGCACTGAGAGCCTGCTGGAGGAGAGGGCCGTGCGGGGGGCCGC
AGAAGAGTGAAGACACCCCGGAGGACCCCCATCATGCCCATGGCCAACATCAAGCTCCCTCCGGGCCTGC
CCTTGCACCTGACGAGCTGGGCACCTGCTCTCCAGGAGGCTGCTGTTCCAGTGAAGCGCCGAGAGCCACC
TGCCCGCCGACAGGACCAGGTACATTCCGTATACATCGCCCCTGGAGCTGACCTGCCATCGCAGGGTACA
CTAGGACCCCTGGACCACCATGATGCCATACTTCCTGGGGCCAAACGCAGGTATTCAGACCCCCCTACCT
ACTGCCTGCCCTCCAGCTCCAGCCAAGCCAATGGCTGAGGACCATGACTGGCCATCTGCGTGTTCTAAAA
TCCCCGAACTGGCATCCCAGCTGTGGAGCCGGCCTTCACTCTCTGAGAAGGATCTAGAATGAAAAGTTCC
CAGAGGGATGCTGTGGCCAGCTCTGTGTGTTGTGGAGGCTGGGGACTGCTGGCCAGGACCATCAGAGCCC
CAACCTGCACAGCAGTCCCCCCCCCCCCTTTGTACTTTTCAGTAACTGTTTCTCTTTTTGTGGTTTACAT
AACTTTTAAGTTCATAACAGCCTTAATGGAGGACCAAACTTTTTGTACGTGTGTCTGAGCTTTGATATTA
ACTGTCCACCGCTGTAACCTGGACATGGGCAGGACTAGCCTGCAAAGTGGATATGTGGGCCACACCTGGC
GACTGCACTCCACAGCCATGGAGAGCAAGCAAGCAAGCGAACGAGCGGACTCACAAGACACCTCTTACCC
TTGAATACCTCCCAGCAGCGGTCATCTGGCCAGAGAACCTTCCAGAGATTGTGGGAGCTGTCCACAGGGT
CACAGCTGAAGGCAGGACAGAATGGGAAGTCCCTGCATCGCAGGGATGCTCTACCCACTGCCTGTGGGCT
GCAAGGAGCCAGGGATCGGAGCTGTAGGGACAAGCAGTGCATGTCCCGAATTTCCTCTGCAGCCCCCGTG
TCAGCCTGGGTTCTTAAGAGGCTGGCTCTCTTCTCAGGCCCTACCCAGTCCTGGACACAAGGAAGCCCCA
CCGGAGGTGTGAAATAAAAGTGCTTGACAAGTGTGGAATTCGATGGATCCACCGGATCTAGATAACTGAT
CATAATCAGCCATACCACATTTGTAGAGGTTTTACTTGCTTTAAAAAACCTCCCACACCTCCCCCTGAAC
CTGAAACATAAAATGAATGCAATTGTTGTTGTTAACTTGTTTATTGCAGCTTATAATGGTTACAAATAAA
GCAATAGCATCACAAATTTCACAAATAAAGCATTTTTTTCACTGCATTCTAGTTGTGGTTTGTCCAAACT
CATCAATGTATCTTAACGCGTAAATTGTAAGCGTTAATATTTTGTTAAAATTCGCGTTAAATTTTTGTTA
AATCAGCTCATTTTTTAACCAATAGGCCGAAATCGGCAAAATCCCTTATAAATCAAAAGAATAGACCGAG
ATAGGGT
[37 nt withheld, positions 8758-8794]
AAAGAACGTGGACTCCAACGTCAAAGG
[49 nt withheld, positions 8822-8870]
T
[91 nt withheld, positions 8872-8962]
G
[124 nt withheld, positions 8964-9087]
CAGGTGGCACTTTTCGGGGAAATGTGCGCGGAACCCCTATTTGTTTATTTTTCTAAATACATTCAAATAT
GTATCCGCTCATGAGACAATAACCCTGATAAATGCTTCAATAATATTGAAAAAGGAAGAGTCCTGAGGCG
GAAAGAACCAGCTGTGGAATGTGTGTCAGTTAGGGTGTGGAAAGTCCCCAGGCTCCCCAGCAGGCAGAAG
TATGCAAAGCATGCATCTCAATTAGTCAGCAACCAGGTGTGGAAAGTCCCCAGGCTCCCCAGCAGGCAGA
AGTATGCAAAGCATGCATCTCAATTAGTCAGCAACCATAGTCCCGCCCCTAACTCCGCCCATCCCGCCCC
TAACTCCGCCCAGTTCCGCCCATTCTCCGCCCCATGGCTGACTAATTTTTTTTATTTATGCAGAGGCCGA
GGCCGCCTCGGCCTCTGAGCTATTCCAGAAGTAGTGAGGAGGCTTTTTTGGAGGCCTAGGCTTTTGCAAA
GATCGATCAAGAGACAGGATGAGGATCGTTTCGCATGATTGAACAAGATGGATTGCACGCAGGTTCTCCG
GCCGCTTGGGTGGAGAGGCTATTCGGCTATGACTGGGCACAACAGACAATCGGCTGCTCTGATGCCGCCG
TGTTCCGGCTGTCAGCGCAGGGGCGCCCGGTTCTTTTTGTCAAGACCGACCTGTCCGGTGCCCTGAATGA
ACTGCAAGACGAGGCAGCGCGGCTATCGTGGCTGGCCACGACGGGCGTTCCTTGCGCAGCTGTGCTCGAC
GTTGTCACTGAAGCGGGAAGGGACTGGCTGCTATTGGGCGAAGTGCCGGGGCAGGATCTCCTGTCATCTC
ACCTTGCTCCTGCCGAGAAAGTATCCATCATGGCTGATGCAATGCGGCGGCTGCATACGCTTGATCCGGC
TACCTGCCCATTCGACCACCAAGCGAAACATCGCATCGAGCGAGCACGTACTCGGATGGAAGCCGGTCTT
GTCGATCAGGATGATCTGGACGAAGAGCATCAGGGGCTCGCGCCAGCCGAACTGTTCGCCAGGCTCAAGG
CGAGCATGCCCGACGGCGAGGATCTCGTCGTGACCCATGGCGATGCCTGCTTGCCGAATATCATGGTGGA
AAATGGCCGCTTTTCTGGATTCATCGACTGTGGCCGGCTGGGTGTGGCGGACCGCTATCAGGACATAGCG
TTGGCTACCCGTGATATTGCTGAAGAGCTTGGCGGCGAATGGGCTGACCGCTTCCTCGTGCTTTACGGTA
TCGCCGCTCCCGATTCGCAGCGCATCGCCTTCTATCGCCTTCTTGACGAGTTCTTCTGAGCGGGACTCTG
GGGTTCGAAATGACCGACCAAGCGACGCCCAACCTGCCATCACGAGATTTCGATTCCACCGCCGCCTTCT
ATGAAAGGTTGGGCTTCGGAATCGTTTTCCGGGACGCCGGCTGGATGATCCTCCAGCGCGGGGATCTCAT
GCTGGAGTTCTTCGCCCACCCTAGGGGGAGGCTAACTGAAACACGGAAGGAGACAATACCGGAAGGAACC
CGCGCTATGACGGCAATAAAAAGACAGAATAAAACGCACGGTGTTGGGTCGTTTGTTCATAAACGCGGGG
TTCGGTCCCAGGGCTGGCACTCTGTCGATACCCCACCGAGACCCCATTGGGGCCAATACGCCCGCGTTTC
TTCCTTTTCCCCACCCCACCCCCCAAGTTCGGGTGAAGGCCCAGGGCTCGCAGCCAACGTCGGGGCGGCA
GGCCCTGCCATAGCCTCAGGTTACTCATATATACTTTAGATTGATTTAAAACTTCATTTTTAATTTAAAA
GGATCTAGGTGAAGATCCTTTTTGATAATCTCATGACCAAAATCCCTTAACGTGAGTTTTCGTTCCACTG
AGCGTCAGACCCCGTAGAAAAGATCAAAGGATCTTCTTGAGATCCTTTTTTTCTGCGCGTAATCTGCTGC
TTGCAAACAAAAAAACCACCGCTACCAGCGGTGGTTTGTTTGCCGGATCAAGAGCTACCAACTCTTTTTC
CGAAGGTAACTGGCTTCAGCAGAGCGCAGATACCAAATACTGTTCTTCTAGTGTAGCCGTAGTTAGGCCA
CCACTTCAAGAACTCTGTAGCACCGCCTACATACCTCGCTCTGCTAATCCTGTTACCAGTGGCTGCTGCC
AGTGGCGATAAGTCGTGTCTTACCGGGTTGGACTCAAGACGATAGTTACCGGATAAGGCGCAGCGGTCGG
GCTGAACGGGGGGTTCGTGCACACAGCCCAGCTTGGAGCGAACGACCTACACCGAACTGAGATACCTACA
GCGTGAGCTATGAGAAAGCGCCACGCTTCCCGAAGGGAGAAAGGCGGACAGGTATCCGGTAAGCGGCAGG
GTCGGAACAGGAGAGCGCACGAGGGAGCTTCCAGGGGGAAACGCCTGGTATCTTTATAGTCCTGTCGGGT
TTCGCCACCTCTGACTTGAGCGTCGATTTTTGTGATGCTCGTCAGGGGGGCGGAGCCTATGGAAAAACGC
CAGCAACGCGGCCTTTTTACGGTTCCTGGCCTTTTGCTGGCCTTTTGCTCACATGTTCTTTCCTGCGTTA
TCCCCTGATTCTGTGGATAACCGTATTACCGCCATGCAT
